Addgene plasmid #16375: pcDNA3-TRAF4
Depositing lab: Wafik El-Deiry. Publication: Identification and characterization of the cytoplasmic protein TRAF4 as a p53-regulated proapoptotic gene. Sax JK, El-Deiry WS. J Biol Chem. 2003 Sep 19. 278(38):36435-44. 10.1074/jbc.M303191200 PubMed 12788948.
Backbone
  Vector backbone: pcDNA3
  Backbone manufacturer: Invitrogen
  Backbone size w/o insert (bp): 5446
  Vector type: Mammalian Expression
Growth in bacteria
  Bacterial resistance: Ampicillin, 100 μg/mL
  Growth temperature: 37°C
  Growth strain: DH5alpha
  Copy number: High Copy
Gene/Insert
  Gene/Insert name: TRAF4
  Species: H. sapiens (human)
  Entrez Gene: TRAF4 (a.k.a. CART1, MLN62, RNF83)
  Cloning method: Restriction Enzyme
  Sequencing primers: 5′ na
Terms and licenses: Academic/Nonprofit Terms; Industry Terms: Not Available to Industry
How to cite: pcDNA3-TRAF4 was a gift from Wafik El-Deiry (Addgene plasmid # 16375 ; http://n2t.net/addgene:16375 ; RRID:Addgene_16375)
