[The description below was written by a language model from this plasmid's Addgene catalogue record and pLannotate feature annotations shown in this document.]
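Description:
pcDNA3-TRAF4 is a mammalian expression plasmid built on the Invitrogen pcDNA3 backbone and carrying the coding sequence of human TRAF4 (also known as CART1, MLN62 or RNF83), inserted by restriction enzyme cloning. The sequenced record is about 6.8 kb. In bacteria it replicates from a high-copy ColE1/pUC-type origin and is selected through the β-lactamase gene (ampicillin resistance) driven by its own bla promoter. An f1 phage origin is also present, which in principle allows production of single-stranded DNA. Short annotated hits such as lac promoter/operator remnants, a bom fragment, a truncated HIV-1 LTR fragment and a ble fragment are small backbone-derived matches rather than functional modules of the design.

The TRAF4 open reading frame sits downstream of the human cytomegalovirus immediate-early enhancer and promoter and is followed by the bovine growth hormone polyadenylation signal, giving strong constitutive expression in transfected mammalian cells. No epitope tag or reporter fusion is annotated. T7 and SP6 promoters flank the insert in opposite orientations and can serve for in vitro transcription or as sequencing primer sites. A separate cassette, consisting of the SV40 enhancer/early promoter, the neomycin phosphotransferase gene and an SV40 poly(A) signal, permits G418 selection of stable mammalian transfectants.

TRAF4 is an adapter protein linking TNF receptor family members to signalling pathways, including NF-κB and JNK, and it influences cell survival and apoptosis. The associated publication characterises TRAF4 as a cytoplasmic, p53-regulated proapoptotic gene, so the plasmid is suited to overexpression studies of TRAF4 function in cultured mammalian cells.
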