Features (pLannotate 1.2.2; 21 found; start..end, strand, type, name):
    546..650     -  promoter       AmpR promoter: bla
    709..761     -  misc_feature   bom (fragment): basis of mobility region from pBR322
    916..1295    +  enhancer       CMV enhancer: human cytomegalovirus immediate early enhancer
   1296..1499    +  promoter       CMV promoter: human cytomegalovirus (CMV) immediate early promoter
   1495..1528    +  LTR            5' LTR (truncated) (fragment): truncated 5' long terminal repeat (LTR) from HIV-1
   1544..1562    +  promoter       T7 promoter: promoter for bacteriophage T7 RNA polymerase
   1599..3008    +  CDS            TRAF4: TRAF4_HUMAN - Also known as CART1, MLN62, RNF83. Experimental evidence at protein level: Swiss-Prot protein existence level 1. Adapter protein and signal transducer that links members of the tumor necrosis factor receptor (TNFR) family to different signaling pathways. Plays a role in the activation of NF-kappa-B and JNK, and in the regulation of cell survival and apoptosis. Regulates activation of NF-kappa-B in response to signaling through Toll-like receptors. Required for normal skeleton development, and for normal development of the respiratory tract (By similarity). Required for activation
   3072..3090    -  promoter       SP6 promoter: promoter for bacteriophage SP6 RNA polymerase
   3116..3340    +  polyA_signal   bGH poly(A) signal: bovine growth hormone polyadenylation signal
   3344..3365    +  promoter       SV40 promoter (fragment): SV40 enhancer and early promoter
   3386..3814    +  rep_origin     f1 ori (sequence partly withheld): f1 bacteriophage origin of replication; arrow indicates direction of (+) strand synthesis
   3828..4157    +  promoter       SV40 promoter: SV40 enhancer and early promoter
   4224..5015    +  CDS            neo: KKA2_KLEPN - Also known as kan, nptII. Experimental evidence at protein level: Swiss-Prot protein existence level 1. Resistance to kanamycin, neomycin, paromomycin, ribostamycin, butirosin and gentamicin B. From Klebsiella pneumoniae.
   5039..5197    +  CDS            ble (fragment): BLE_KLEPN - Experimental evidence at protein level: Swiss-Prot protein existence level 1. Binding protein with a strong affinity to the bleomycin family of antibiotics. Binds to CL990; an antimitotic-antibiotic compound. From Klebsiella pneumoniae.
   5192..5313    +  polyA_signal   SV40 poly(A) signal: SV40 polyadenylation signal
   5386..5402    -  protein_bind   lac operator: The lac repressor binds to the lac operator to inhibit transcription in E. coli. This inhibition can be relieved by adding lactose or isopropyl-β-D-thiogalactopyranoside (IPTG). lac repressor encoded by lacI
   5410..5440    -  promoter       lac promoter: promoter for the E. coli lac operon
   5455..5476    -  protein_bind   CAP binding site: CAP binding activates transcription in the presence of cAMP. E. coli catabolite activator protein
   5489..5581    -  CDS            lacI (fragment): lac repressor; lacI; The lac repressor binds to the lac operator to inhibit transcription in E. coli. This inhibition can be relieved by adding lactose or isopropyl-β-D-thiogalactopyranoside (IPTG).
   5764..6352    -  rep_origin     ori: high-copy-number ColE1/pMB1/pBR322/pUC origin of replication
   6523..545     -  CDS            AmpR (across the origin): β-lactamase; bla; confers resistance to ampicillin, carbenicillin, and related antibiotics
>Addgene plasmid #16375 | pcDNA3-TRAF4 | addgene full sequence | sequence record 456509 | Addgene NGS Result
ACAGGCATCGTGGTGTCACGCTCGTCGTTTGGTATGGCTTCATTCAGCTCCGGTTCCCAACGATCAAGGC
GAGTTACATGATCCCCCATGTTGTGCAAAAAAGCGGTTAGCTCCTTCGGTCCTCCGATCGTTGTCAGAAG
TAAGTTGGCCGCAGTGTTATCACTCATGGTTATGGCAGCACTGCATAATTCTCTTACTGTCATGCCATCC
GTAAGATGCTTTTCTGTGACTGGTGAGTACTCAACCAAGTCATTCTGAGAATAGTGTATGCGGCGACCGA
GTTGCTCTTGCCCGGCGTCAATACGGGATAATACCGCGCCACATAGCAGAACTTTAAAAGTGCTCATCAT
TGGAAAACGTTCTTCGGGGCGAAAACTCTCAAGGATCTTACCGCTGTTGAGATCCAGTTCGATGTAACCC
ACTCGTGCACCCAACTGATCTTCAGCATCTTTTACTTTCACCAGCGTTTCTGGGTGAGCAAAAACAGGAA
GGCAAAATGCCGCAAAAAAGGGAATAAGGGCGACACGGAAATGTTGAATACTCATACTCTTCCTTTTTCA
ATATTATTGAAGCATTTATCAGGGTTATTGTCTCATGAGCGGATACATATTTGAATGTATTTAGAAAAAT
AAACAAATAGGGGTTCCGCGCACATTTCCCCGAAAAGTGCCACCTGACGTCGACGGATCGGGAGATCTCC
CGATCCCCTATGGTGCACTCTCAGTACAATCTGCTCTGATGCCGCATAGTTAAGCCAGTATCTGCTCCCT
GCTTGTGTGTTGGAGGTCGCTGAGTAGTGCGCGAGCAAAATTTAAGCTACAACAAGGCAAGGCTTGACCG
ACAATTGCATGAAGAATCTGCTTAGGGTTAGGCGTTTTGCGCTGCTTCGCGATGTACGGGCCAGATATAC
GCGTTGACATTGATTATTGACTAGTTATTAATAGTAATCAATTACGGGGTCATTAGTTCATAGCCCATAT
ATGGAGTTCCGCGTTACATAACTTACGGTAAATGGCCCGCCTGGCTGACCGCCCAACGACCCCCGCCCAT
TGACGTCAATAATGACGTATGTTCCCATAGTAACGCCAATAGGGACTTTCCATTGACGTCAATGGGTGGA
GTATTTACGGTAAACTGCCCACTTGGCAGTACATCAAGTGTATCATATGCCAAGTACGCCCCCTATTGAC
GTCAATGACGGTAAATGGCCCGCCTGGCATTATGCCCAGTACATGACCTTATGGGACTTTCCTACTTGGC
AGTACATCTACGTATTAGTCATCGCTATTACCATGGTGATGCGGTTTTGGCAGTACATCAATGGGCGTGG
ATAGCGGTTTGACTCACGGGGATTTCCAAGTCTCCACCCCATTGACGTCAATGGGAGTTTGTTTTGGCAC
CAAAATCAACGGGACTTTCCAAAATGTCGTAACAACTCCGCCCCATTGACGCAAATGGGCGGTAGGCGTG
TACGGTGGGAGGTCTATATAAGCAGAGCTCTCTGGCTAACTAGAGAACCCACTGCTTACTGGCTTATCGA
AATTAATACGACTCACTATAGGGAGACCCAAGCTTGGTACCGAGCTCGGATCCCCACCATGCCTGGCTTC
GACTACAAGTTCCTGGAGAAGCCCAAGCGACGGCTGCTGTGCCCACTGTGCGGGAAGCCCATGCGCGAGC
CTGTGCAGGTTTCCACCTGCGGCCACCGTTTCTGCGATACCTGCCTGCAGGAGTTCCTCAGTGAAGGAGT
CTTCAAGTGCCCTGAGGACCAGCTTCCTCTGGACTATGCCAAGATCTACCCAGACCCGGAGCTGGAAGTA
CAAGTATTGGGCCTGCCTATCCGCTGCATCCACAGTGAGGAGGGCTGCCGCTGGAGTGGGCCACTACGTC
ATCTACAGGGCCACCTGAATACCTGCAGCTTCAATGTCATTCCCTGCCCTAATCGCTGCCCCATGAAGCT
GAGCCGCCGTGATCTACCTGCACACTTGCAGCATGACTGCCCCAAGCGGCGCCTCAAGTGCGAGTTTTGT
GGCTGTGACTTCAGTGGGGAGGCCTATGAGAGCCATGAGGGTATGTGCCCCCAGGAGAGTGTCTACTGTG
AGAATAAGTGTGGTGCCCGCATGATGCGGCGGCTGCTGGCCCAGCATGCCACCTCTGAGTGCCCCAAGCG
CACTCAGCCCTGCACCTACTGCACTAAGGAGTTTGTCTTTGACACCATCCAGAGCCACCAGTACCAGTGC
CCAAGGCTGCCTGTTGCCTGCCCCAACCAATGTGGTGTGGGCACTGTGGCTCGGGAGGACCTGCCAGGCC
ATCTGAAGGACAGCTGTAACACCGCCCTGGTGCTCTGCCCATTCAAAGACTCCGGCTGCAAGCACAGGTG
CCCTAAGCTGGCAATGGCACGGCATGTGGAGGAGAGTGTGAAGCCACATCTGGCCATGATGTGTGCCCTG
GTGAGCCGGCAACGGCAGGAGCTGCAGGAGCTTCGGCGAGAGCTGGAGGAGCTATCAGTGGGCAGTGATG
GCGTGCTCATCTGGAAGATTGGCAGCTATGGACGGCGGCTACAGGAGGCCAAGGCCAAGCCCAACCTTGA
GTGCTTCAGCCCAGCCTTCTACACACATAAGTATGGTTACAAGCTGCAGGTGTCTGCATTCCTCAATGGC
AATGGCAGTGGTGAGGGCACACACCTCTCACTGTACATTCGTGTGCTGCCTGGTGCCTTTGACAATCTCC
TTGAGTGGCCCTTTGCCCGCCGTGTCACCTTCTCCCTGCTGGATCAGAGCGACCCTGGGCTGGCTAAACC
ACAGCACGTCACTGAGACCTTCCACCCCGACCCAAACTGGAAGAATTTCCAGAAGCCAGGCACGTGGCGG
GGCTCCCTGGATGAGAGTTCTCTGGGCTTTGGTTATCCCAAGTTCATCTCCCACCAGGACATTCGAAAGC
GAAACTATGTGCGGGATGATGCAGTCTTCATCCGTGCTGCTGTTGAACTGCCCCGGAAGATCCTCAGCTG
AGAATTCTGCAGATATCCATCACACTGGCGGCCGCTCGAGCATGCATCTAGAGGGCCCTATTCTATAGTG
TCACCTAAATGCTAGAGCTCGCTGATCAGCCTCGACTGTGCCTTCTAGTTGCCAGCCATCTGTTGTTTGC
CCCTCCCCCGTGCCTTCCTTGACCCTGGAAGGTGCCACTCCCACTGTCCTTTCCTAATAAAATGAGGAAA
TTGCATCGCATTGTCTGAGTAGGTGTCATTCTATTCTGGGGGGTGGGGTGGGGCAGGACAGCAAGGGGGA
GGATTGGGAAGACAATAGCAGGCATGCTGGGGATGCGGTGGGCTCTATGGCTTCTGAGGCGGAAAGAACC
AGCTGGGGCTCTAGGGGGTATCCCC
[124 nt withheld, positions 3386-3509]
C
[91 nt withheld, positions 3511-3601]
A
[49 nt withheld, positions 3603-3651]
CCTTTGACGTTGGAGTCCACGTTCTTT
[37 nt withheld, positions 3679-3715]
ACCCTATCTCGGTCTATTCTTTTGATTTATAAGGGATTTTGCCGATTTCGGCCTATTGGTTAAAAAATGA
GCTGATTTAACAAAAATTTAACGCGAATTAATTCTGTGGAATGTGTGTCAGTTAGGGTGTGGAAAGTCCC
CAGGCTCCCCAGCAGGCAGAAGTATGCAAAGCATGCATCTCAATTAGTCAGCAACCAGGTGTGGAAAGTC
CCCAGGCTCCCCAGCAGGCAGAAGTATGCAAAGCATGCATCTCAATTAGTCAGCAACCATAGTCCCGCCC
CTAACTCCGCCCATCCCGCCCCTAACTCCGCCCAGTTCCGCCCATTCTCCGCCCCATGGCTGACTAATTT
TTTTTATTTATGCAGAGGCCGAGGCCGCCTCTGCCTCTGAGCTATTCCAGAAGTAGTGAGGAGGCTTTTT
TGGAGGCCTAGGCTTTTGCAAAAAGCTCCCGGGAGCTTGTATATCCATTTTCGGATCTGATCAAGAGACA
GGATGAGGATCGTTTCGCATGATTGAACAAGATGGATTGCACGCAGGTTCTCCGGCCGCTTGGGTGGAGA
GGCTATTCGGCTATGACTGGGCACAACAGACAATCGGCTGCTCTGATGCCGCCGTGTTCCGGCTGTCAGC
GCAGGGGCGCCCGGTTCTTTTTGTCAAGACCGACCTGTCCGGTGCCCTGAATGAACTGCAGGACGAGGCA
GCGCGGCTATCGTGGCTGGCCACGACGGGCGTTCCTTGCGCAGCTGTGCTCGACGTTGTCACTGAAGCGG
GAAGGGACTGGCTGCTATTGGGCGAAGTGCCGGGGCAGGATCTCCTGTCATCTCACCTTGCTCCTGCCGA
GAAAGTATCCATCATGGCTGATGCAATGCGGCGGCTGCATACGCTTGATCCGGCTACCTGCCCATTCGAC
CACCAAGCGAAACATCGCATCGAGCGAGCACGTACTCGGATGGAAGCCGGTCTTGTCGATCAGGATGATC
TGGACGAAGAGCATCAGGGGCTCGCGCCAGCCGAACTGTTCGCCAGGCTCAAGGCGCGCATGCCCGACGG
CGAGGATCTCGTCGTGACCCATGGCGATGCCTGCTTGCCGAATATCATGGTGGAAAATGGCCGCTTTTCT
GGATTCATCGACTGTGGCCGGCTGGGTGTGGCGGACCGCTATCAGGACATAGCGTTGGCTACCCGTGATA
TTGCTGAAGAGCTTGGCGGCGAATGGGCTGACCGCTTCCTCGTGCTTTACGGTATCGCCGCTCCCGATTC
GCAGCGCATCGCCTTCTATCGCCTTCTTGACGAGTTCTTCTGAGCGGGACTCTGGGGTTCGAAATGACCG
ACCAAGCGACGCCCAACCTGCCATCACGAGATTTCGATTCCACCGCCGCCTTCTATGAAAGGTTGGGCTT
CGGAATCGTTTTCCGGGACGCCGGCTGGATGATCCTCCAGCGCGGGGATCTCATGCTGGAGTTCTTCGCC
CACCCCAACTTGTTTATTGCAGCTTATAATGGTTACAAATAAAGCAATAGCATCACAAATTTCACAAATA
AAGCATTTTTTTCACTGCATTCTAGTTGTGGTTTGTCCAAACTCATCAATGTATCTTATCATGTCTGTAT
ACCGTCGACCTCTAGCTAGAGCTTGGCGTAATCATGGTCATAGCTGTTTCCTGTGTGAAATTGTTATCCG
CTCACAATTCCACACAACATACGAGCCGGAAGCATAAAGTGTAAAGCCTGGGGTGCCTAATGAGTGAGCT
AACTCACATTAATTGCGTTGCGCTCACTGCCCGCTTTCCAGTCGGGAAACCTGTCGTGCCAGCTGCATTA
ATGAATCGGCCAACGCGCGGGGAGAGGCGGTTTGCGTATTGGGCGCTCTTCCGCTTCCTCGCTCACTGAC
TCGCTGCGCTCGGTCGTTCGGCTGCGGCGAGCGGTATCAGCTCACTCAAAGGCGGTAATACGGTTATCCA
CAGAATCAGGGGATAACGCAGGAAAGAACATGTGAGCAAAAGGCCAGCAAAAGGCCAGGAACCGTAAAAA
GGCCGCGTTGCTGGCGTTTTTCCATAGGCTCCGCCCCCCTGACGAGCATCACAAAAATCGACGCTCAAGT
CAGAGGTGGCGAAACCCGACAGGACTATAAAGATACCAGGCGTTTCCCCCTGGAAGCTCCCTCGTGCGCT
CTCCTGTTCCGACCCTGCCGCTTACCGGATACCTGTCCGCCTTTCTCCCTTCGGGAAGCGTGGCGCTTTC
TCATAGCTCACGCTGTAGGTATCTCAGTTCGGTGTAGGTCGTTCGCTCCAAGCTGGGCTGTGTGCACGAA
CCCCCCGTTCAGCCCGACCGCTGCGCCTTATCCGGTAACTATCGTCTTGAGTCCAACCCGGTAAGACACG
ACTTATCGCCACTGGCAGCAGCCACTGGTAACAGGATTAGCAGAGCGAGGTATGTAGGCGGTGCTACAGA
GTTCTTGAAGTGGTGGCCTAACTACGGCTACACTAGAAGAACAGTATTTGGTATCTGCGCTCTGCTGAAG
CCAGTTACCTTCGGAAAAAGAGTTGGTAGCTCTTGATCCGGCAAACAAACCACCGCTGGTAGCGGTGGTT
TTTTTGTTTGCAAGCAGCAGATTACGCGCAGAAAAAAAGGATCTCAAGAAGATCCTTTGATCTTTTCTAC
GGGGTCTGACGCTCAGTGGAACGAAAACTCACGTTAAGGGATTTTGGTCATGAGATTATCAAAAAGGATC
TTCACCTAGATCCTTTTAAATTAAAAATGAAGTTTTAAATCAATCTAAAGTATATATGAGTAAACTTGGT
CTGACAGTTACCAATGCTTAATCAGTGAGGCACCTATCTCAGCGATCTGTCTATTTCGTTCATCCATAGT
TGCCTGACTCCCCGTCGTGTAGATAACTACGATACGGGAGGGCTTACCATCTGGCCCCAGTGCTGCAATG
ATACCGCGAGACCCACGCTCACCGGCTCCAGATTTATCAGCAATAAACCAGCCAGCCGGAAGGGCCGAGC
GCAGAAGTGGTCCTGCAACTTTATCCGCCTCCATCCAGTCTATTAATTGTTGCCGGGAAGCTAGAGTAAG
TAGTTCGCCAGTTAATAGTTTGCGCAACGTTGTTGCCATTGCT
