>Addgene plasmid #16375 | pcDNA3-TRAF4 | addgene partial sequence | sequence record 22739 | CMV-F 5'-CGCAAATGGGCGGTAGGCGTG-3'
GCAGAGCTCTCTGGCTACTAGAGAACCCACTGCTTACTGGCTTATCGAAATTAATACGACTCACTATAGG
GAGACCCAAGCTTGGTACCGAGCTCGGATCCCCACCATGCCTGGCTTCGACTACAAGTTCCTGGAGAAGC
CCAAGCGACGGCTGCTGTGCCCACTGTGCGGGAAGCCCATGCGCGAGCCTGTGCAGGTTTCCACCTGCGG
CCACCGTTTCTGCGATACCTGCCTGCAGGAGTTCCTCAGTGAAGGAGTCTTCAAGTGCCCTGAGGACCAG
CTTCCTCTGGACTATGCCAAGATCTACCCAGACCCGGAGCTGGAAGTACAAGTATTGGGCCTGCCTATCC
GCTGCATCCACAGTGAGGAGGGCTGCCGCTGGAGTGGGCCACTACGTCATCTACAGGGCCACCTGAATAC
CTGCAGCTTCAATGTCATTCCCTGCCCTAATCGCTGCCCCATGAAGCTGAGCCGCCGTGATCTACCTGCA
CACTTGCAGCATGACTGCCCCAAGCGGCGCCTCAAGTGCGAGTTTTGTGGCTGTGACTTCAGTGGGGAGG
CCTATGAGAGCCATGAGGGTATGTGCCCCCAGGAGAGTGTCTACTGTGAGAATAAGTGTGGTGCCCGCAT
GATGCGGCGGCTGCTGGCCCAGCATGCCACCTCTGAGTGCCCCAAGCGCACTCAGCCCTGCACCT
